Addgene plasmid #167212: pJBL7041
Purpose: overexpression of NarL in E. coli for cell-free nitrate biosensing
Depositing lab: Julius Lucks. Depositing organization: Northwestern University.
Backbone
  Vector backbone: pJL1
  Vector type: Bacterial Expression
Growth in bacteria
  Bacterial resistance: Kanamycin, 50 μg/mL
  Growth temperature: 37°C
  Growth strain: DH5alpha
  Copy number: High Copy
Gene/Insert
  Gene/Insert name: NarL/FixJ
  Species: Other
  Mutation: ydfl RR-DNA binding motif
  Cloning method: Gibson Cloning
Terms and licenses: Academic/Nonprofit Terms; Industry Terms: Not Available to Industry
How to cite: pJBL7041 was a gift from Julius Lucks (Addgene plasmid # 167212 ; http://n2t.net/addgene:167212 ; RRID:Addgene_167212)
