[The description below was written by a language model from this plasmid's Addgene catalogue record and pLannotate feature annotations shown in this document.]
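Description:
pJBL7041 is a compact bacterial expression plasmid of about 2.4 kb built on the pJL1 backbone, a minimal T7-driven vector widely used for cell-free and E. coli protein expression. It replicates at high copy from a ColE1/pUC-type origin and is selected with kanamycin through an aph(3')-Ia aminoglycoside phosphotransferase gene, which lies on the opposite strand from the expression cassette.

The payload is a single T7 promoter/T7 terminator cassette, so transcription depends on a supply of T7 RNA polymerase from the host strain or reaction mixture. The catalogue lists the insert as NarL/FixJ, assembled by Gibson cloning, with the note "ydfl RR-DNA binding motif" in the mutation field. This suggests a response regulator whose DNA-binding region has been altered or swapped, but the record does not spell out the design. Consistent with that, the annotation recognises the open reading frame only as a fragment matching E. coli K12 NarL. NarL is the response regulator that, on receiving a nitrate/nitrite signal from the sensor kinases NarX or NarQ, activates the nitrate reductase and formate dehydrogenase-N operons and represses fumarate reductase. A short match to a T7 gene 10B-derived solubility tag (SET1) is annotated just upstream of the terminator. Because it is a small fragment separated from the narL match by a gap, it may be residual T7-derived vector sequence rather than a functional fusion tag, and the record does not clarify this.

The stated purpose is overexpression of NarL in E. coli for cell-free nitrate biosensing, that is, supplying the regulator protein component of a nitrate-responsive sensing system. The reporter and sensor kinase components are not part of this plasmid.
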