Features (pLannotate 1.2.2; 6 found; start..end, strand, type, name):
     17..605     +  rep_origin     ori: high-copy-number ColE1/pMB1/pBR322/pUC origin of replication
    633..651     +  promoter       T7 promoter: promoter for bacteriophage T7 RNA polymerase
    705..1319    +  CDS            narL (fragment): NARL_ECOLI - Also known as frdR. Experimental evidence at protein level: Swiss-Prot protein existence level 1. This protein activates the expression of the nitrate reductase (narGHJI) and formate dehydrogenase-N (fdnGHI) operons and represses the transcription of the fumarate reductase (frdABCD) operon in response to a nitrate/nitrite induction signal transmitted by either the NarX or NarQ proteins. From Escherichia coli (strain K12).
   1373..1422    +  CDS            SET1 (fragment): solubility-enhancement tag derived from T7 phage gene 10B
   1430..1477    +  terminator     T7 terminator: transcription terminator for bacteriophage T7 RNA polymerase
   1495..2310    -  CDS            KanR: aminoglycoside phosphotransferase; aph(3')-Ia; confers resistance to kanamycin in bacteria or G418 (Geneticin®) in eukaryotes
>Addgene plasmid #167212 | pJBL7041 | addgene full sequence | sequence record 330997 | Addgene NGS Result
AGATCAAAGGATCTTCTTGAGATCCTTTTTTTCTGCGCGTAATCTGCTGCTTGCAAACAAAAAAACCACC
GCTACCAGCGGTGGTTTGTTTGCCGGATCAAGAGCTACCAACTCTTTTTCCGAAGGTAACTGGCTTCAGC
AGAGCGCAGATACCAAATACTGTTCTTCTAGTGTAGCCGTAGTTAGGCCACCACTTCAAGAACTCTGTAG
CACCGCCTACATACCTCGCTCTGCTAATCCTGTTACCAGTGGCTGCTGCCAGTGGCGATAAGTCGTGTCT
TACCGGGTTGGACTCAAGACGATAGTTACCGGATAAGGCGCAGCGGTCGGGCTGAACGGGGGGTTCGTGC
ACACAGCCCAGCTTGGAGCGAACGACCTACACCGAACTGAGATACCTACAGCGTGAGCTATGAGAAAGCG
CCACGCTTCCCGAAGGGAGAAAGGCGGACAGGTATCCGGTAAGCGGCAGGGTCGGAACAGGAGAGCGCAC
GAGGGAGCTTCCAGGGGGAAACGCCTGGTATCTTTATAGTCCTGTCGGGTTTCGCCACCTCTGACTTGAG
CGTCGATTTTTGTGATGCTCGTCAGGGGGGCGGAGCCTATGGAAAAACGCCAGCAACGCGATCCCGCGAA
ATTAATACGACTCACTATAGGGAGACCACAACGGTTTCCCTAAGGATTTTTTCTAGAAGAATTATATACA
ACAAATGAGTAATCAGGAACCGGCTACTATCCTGCTGATTGACGATCACCCGATGCTGCGAACTGGCGTA
AAACAGCTTATCAGTATGGCACCAGATATCACCGTGGTTGGCGAAGCGAGTAATGGCGAACAGGGTATTG
AACTGGCGGAGTCTCTTGATCCCGATCTGATCCTGTTAGATCTCAATATGCCCGGCATGAACGGTCTGGA
AACGCTGGATAAACTGCGCGAAAAGTCCCTCTCAGGGCGCATTGTGGTATTCAGCGTCTCTAACCATGAA
GAAGATGTGGTCACCGCACTGAAACGCGGCGCGGATGGCTATCTGTTAAAAGATATGGAACCGGAAGATC
TGCTGAAAGCATTGCATCAGGCAGCTGCTGGCGAAATGGTATTAAGCCCTGATATCCTTAAACGTCTGCA
AGAAATCCAATTTGAGCGGATGAAAAAGCAGCGCAATGAGACGCAGCTGACAGAAAAGGAAGTCATTGTT
CTAAAAGCAATTGCTAAAGGTCTTAAAAGCAAAGCGATTGCCTTTGATTTGGGCGTCTCTGAGCGAACAG
TAAAGTCCAGATTAACGTCCATTTACAATAAATTAGGCGCGAATTCAAGAACTGAGGCAGTAACGATTGC
CATGCAAAAAGGTATTCTGACAATAGACAACTAAGTCGACCGGCTGCTAACAAAGCCCGAAAGGAAGCTG
AGTTGGCTGCTGCCACCGCTGAGCAATAACTAGCATAACCCCTTGGGGCCTCTAAACGGGTCTTGAGGGG
TTTTTTGCTGAAAGCCAATTCTGATTAGAAAAACTCATCGAGCATCAAATGAAACTGCAATTTATTCATA
TCAGGATTATCAATACCATATTTTTGAAAAAGCCGTTTCTGTAATGAAGGAGAAAACTCACCGAGGCAGT
TCCATAGGATGGCAAGATCCTGGTATCGGTCTGCGATTCCGACTCGTCCAACATCAATACAACCTATTAA
TTTCCCCTCGTCAAAAATAAGGTTATCAAGTGAGAAATCACCATGAGTGACGACTGAATCCGGTGAGAAT
GGCAAAAGCTTATGCATTTCTTTCCAGACTTGTTCAACAGGCCAGCCATTACGCTCGTCATCAAAATCAC
TCGCATCAACCAAACCGTTATTCATTCGTGATTGCGCCTGAGCGAGACGAAATACGCGATCGCTGTTAAA
AGGACAATTACAAACAGGAATCGAATGCAACCGGCGCAGGAACACTGCCAGCGCATCAACAATATTTTCA
CCTGAATCAGGATATTCTTCTAATACCTGGAATGCTGTTTTCCCGGGGATCGCAGTGGTGAGTAACCATG
CATCATCAGGAGTACGGATAAAATGCTTGATGGTCGGAAGAGGCATAAATTCCGTCAGCCAGTTTAGTCT
GACCATCTCATCTGTAACATCATTGGCAACGCTACCTTTGCCATGTTTCAGAAACAACTCTGGCGCATCG
GGCTTCCCATACAATCGATAGATTGTCGCACCTGATTGCCCGACATTATCGCGAGCCCATTTATACCCAT
ATAAATCAGCATCCATGTTGGAATTTAATCGCGGCTTCGAGCAAGACGTTTCCCGTTGAATATGGCTCAT
AACACCCCTTGTATTACTGTTTATGTAAGCAGACAGTTTTATTGTTCATGATGATATATTTTTATCTTGT
GCAATGTAACATCAGAGATTTTGAGACACAACGTG
